>Addgene plasmid #111346 | pRS315-cwc25 (aa 26-33 deleted) | addgene full sequence | sequence record 217765 | Addgene NGS Result
TGGGAAGGGCGATCGGTGCGGGCCTCTTCGCTATTACGCCAGCTGGCGAAAGGGGGATGTGCTGCAAGGC
GATTAAGTTGGGTAACGCCAGGGTTTTCCCAGTCACGACGTTGTAAAACGACGGCCAGTGAATTGTAATA
CGACTCACTATAGGGCGAATTGGAGCTGTTCAAGGCTTACGCCGAGTCGCTTACTCGATGCTCGCTTTCT
TTCTTAGTGTTGTTATCCTATATAAAACGTAACTGTTTAGTTATTTAAGTCCAAGTGCATATTTACACTA
TAATATATAATATAACATCTCATCTTTTTTTATTTCTTTTTCTTCTTCTCCCGCCGCGGGCTTACATACA
GAGATATAAGAACAAGTGGTACGTAGCATGCAGCTTCTCAAAAGAGATGAGCGTTCAGTTTTGAGTACAG
GGAAGAAAGGCCAAATCGAGAGTACATTATCATGGGGTCGGGCGATTTGAATCTGTTGAAATCATGGAAT
CCCAAGCTTATGAAAAATAGAAAAAAAGTATGGGAGCAGCAGAAGCTTAACACGCGATTGAAAGAAATTG
AAAAAGAACGAGAACTAAATGAACTGCTGAACGAATCGAGCAAGGATAAGCCGGAGACTCTCAAGAATGA
CTTGGCTTTGAAGAAGTCGGGCTTGGAATGGATGTATCAGGATGCAAAACTGAGTGACGAAAAGGAAGAC
TATTTATTAGGTAAGAAAAAACTAGATTCATCTATACTAAACCAACCTGCAACACCGCCTGTAAGGGCGG
CCACTACTATTTCCGCTTCTGGTGCCGCAACATCCATAAGTTCGCAGAAGAAGAAGTCAAAATTGCTTAA
AGATGATCCAATGAGTAAGTTTAAGGTAACTAAACAACAAAGAAGAACTCCAGACTCAACAAAAAAAAGA
GCAATGTCGCAACGAGGGAAACCGTTGTCCAAGCCCGCTCCGGACCTAGACTACTAAACTTTCCTTTTCT
TAGAGCTTGGTTCCTCGTCGGATAGTGGCAAGTCCGGTACCCAGCTTTTGTTCCCTTTAGTGAGGGTTAA
TTTCGAGCTTGGCGTAATCATGGTCATAGCTGTTTCCTGTGTGAAATTGTTATCCGCTCACAATTCCACA
CAACATACGAGCCGGAAGCATAAAGTGTAAAGCCTGGGGTGCCTAATGAGTGAGCTAACTCACATTAATT
GCGTTGCGCTCACTGCCCGCTTTCCAGTCGGGAAACCTGTCGTGCCAGCTGCATTAATGAATCGGCCAAC
GCGCGGGGAGAGGCGGTTTGCGTATTGGGCGCTCTTCCGCTTCCTCGCTCACTGACTCGCTGCGCTCGGT
CGTTCGGCTGCGGCGAGCGGTATCAGCTCACTCAAAGGCGGTAATACGGTTATCCACAGAATCAGGGGAT
AACGCAGGAAAGAACATGTGAGCAAAAGGCCAGCAAAAGGCCAGGAACCGTAAAAAGGCCGCGTTGCTGG
CGTTTTTCCATAGGCTCCGCCCCCCTGACGAGCATCACAAAAATCGACGCTCAAGTCAGAGGTGGCGAAA
CCCGACAGGACTATAAAGATACCAGGCGTTTCCCCCTGGAAGCTCCCTCGTGCGCTCTCCTGTTCCGACC
CTGCCGCTTACCGGATACCTGTCCGCCTTTCTCCCTTCGGGAAGCGTGGCGCTTTCTCATAGCTCACGCT
GTAGGTATCTCAGTTCGGTGTAGGTCGTTCGCTCCAAGCTGGGCTGTGTGCACGAACCCCCCGTTCAGCC
CGACCGCTGCGCCTTATCCGGTAACTATCGTCTTGAGTCCAACCCGGTAAGACACGACTTATCGCCACTG
GCAGCAGCCACTGGTAACAGGATTAGCAGAGCGAGGTATGTAGGCGGTGCTACAGAGTTCTTGAAGTGGT
GGCCTAACTACGGCTACACTAGAAGAACAGTATTTGGTATCTGCGCTCTGCTGAAGCCAGTTACCTTCGG
AAAAAGAGTTGGTAGCTCTTGATCCGGCAAACAAACCACCGCTGGTAGCGGTGGTTTTTTTGTTTGCAAG
CAGCAGATTACGCGCAGAAAAAAAGGATCTCAAGAAGATCCTTTGATCTTTTCTACGGGGTCTGACGCTC
AGTGGAACGAAAACTCACGTTAAGGGATTTTGGTCATGAGATTATCAAAAAGGATCTTCACCTAGATCCT
TTTAAATTAAAAATGAAGTTTTAAATCAATCTAAAGTATATATGAGTAAACTTGGTCTGACAGTTACCAA
TGCTTAATCAGTGAGGCACCTATCTCAGCGATCTGTCTATTTCGTTCATCCATAGTTGCCTGACTCCCCG
TCGTGTAGATAACTACGATACGGGAGGGCTTACCATCTGGCCCCAGTGCTGCAATGATACCGCGAGACCC
ACGCTCACCGGCTCCAGATTTATCAGCAATAAACCAGCCAGCCGGAAGGGCCGAGCGCAGAAGTGGTCCT
GCAACTTTATCCGCCTCCATCCAGTCTATTAATTGTTGCCGGGAAGCTAGAGTAAGTAGTTCGCCAGTTA
ATAGTTTGCGCAACGTTGTTGCCATTGCTACAGGCATCGTGGTGTCACGCTCGTCGTTTGGTATGGCTTC
ATTCAGCTCCGGTTCCCAACGATCAAGGCGAGTTACATGATCCCCCATGTTGTGCAAAAAAGCGGTTAGC
TCCTTCGGTCCTCCGATCGTTGTCAGAAGTAAGTTGGCCGCAGTGTTATCACTCATGGTTATGGCAGCAC
TGCATAATTCTCTTACTGTCATGCCATCCGTAAGATGCTTTTCTGTGACTGGTGAGTACTCAACCAAGTC
ATTCTGAGAATAGTGTATGCGGCGACCGAGTTGCTCTTGCCCGGCGTCAATACGGGATAATACCGCGCCA
CATAGCAGAACTTTAAAAGTGCTCATCATTGGAAAACGTTCTTCGGGGCGAAAACTCTCAAGGATCTTAC
CGCTGTTGAGATCCAGTTCGATGTAACCCACTCGTGCACCCAACTGATCTTCAGCATCTTTTACTTTCAC
CAGCGTTTCTGGGTGAGCAAAAACAGGAAGGCAAAATGCCGCAAAAAAGGGAATAAGGGCGACACGGAAA
TGTTGAATACTCATACTCTTCCTTTTTCAATATTATTGAAGCATTTATCAGGGTTATTGTCTCATGAGCG
GATACATATTTGAATGTATTTAGAAAAATAAACAAATAGGGGTTCCGCGCACATTTCCCCGAAAAGTGCC
ACCTGGGTCCTTTTCATCACGTGCTATAAAAATAATTATAATTTAAATTTTTTAATATAAATATATAAAT
TAAAAATAGAAAGTAAAAAAAGAAATTAAAGAAAAAATAGTTTTTGTTTTCCGAAGATGTAAAAGACTCT
AGGGGGATCGCCAACAAATACTACCTTTTATCTTGCTCTTCCTGCTCTCAGGTATTAATGCCGAATTGTT
TCATCTTGTCTGTGTAGAAGACCACACACGAAAATCCTGTGATTTTACATTTTACTTATCGTTAATCGAA
TGTATATCTATTTAATCTGCTTTTCTTGTCTAATAAATATATATGTAAAGTACGCTTTTTGTTGAAATTT
TTTAAACCTTTGTTTATTTTTTTTTCTTCATTCCGTAACTCTTCTACCTTCTTTATTTACTTTCTAAAAT
CCAAATACAAAACATAAAAATAAATAAACACAGAGTAAATTCCCAAATTATTCCATCATTAAAAGATACG
AGGCGCGTGTAAGTTACAGGCAAGCGATCCGTCCTAAGAAACCATTATTATCATGACATTAACCTATAAA
AATAGGCGTATCACGAGGCCCTTTCGTCTCGCGCGTTTCGGTGATGACGGTGAAAACCTCTGACACATGC
AGCTCCCGGAGACGGTCACAGCTTGTCTGTAAGCGGATGCCGGGAGCAGACAAGCCCGTCAGGGCGCGTC
AGCGGGTGTTGGCGGGTGTCGGGGCTGGCTTAACTATGCGGCATCAGAGCAGATTGTACTGAGAGTGCAC
CATATCGACTACGTCGTTAAGGCCGTTTCTGACAGAGTAAAATTCTTGAGGGAACTTTCACCATTATGGG
AAATGGTTCAAGAAGGTATTGACTTAAACTCCATCAAATGGTCAGGTCATTGAGTGTTTTTTATTTGTTG
TATTTTTTTTTTTTTTAGAGAAAATCCTCCAATATATAAATTAGGAATCATAGTTTCATGATTTTCTGTT
ACACCTAACTTTTTGTGTGGTGCCCTCCTCCTTGTCAATATTAATGTTAAAGTGCAATTCTTTTTCCTTA
TCACGTTGAGCCATTAGTATCAATTTGCTTACCTGTATTCCTTTACATCCTCCTTTTTCTCCTTCTTGAT
AAATGTATGTAGATTGCGTATATAGTTTCGTCTACCCTATGAACATATTCCATTTTGTAATTTCGTGTCG
TTTCTATTATGAATTTCATTTATAAAGTTTATGTACAAATATCATAAAAAAAGAGAATCTTTTTAAGCAA
GGATTTTCTTAACTTCTTCGGCGACAGCATCACCGACTTCGGTGGTACTGTTGGAACCACCTAAATCACC
AGTTCTGATACCTGCATCCAAAACCTTTTTAACTGCATCTTCAATGGCCTTACCTTCTTCAGGCAAGTTC
AATGACAATTTCAACATCATTGCAGCAGACAAGATAGTGGCGATAGGGTTGACCTTATTCTTTGGCAAAT
CTGGAGCAGAACCGTGGCATGGTTCGTACAAACCAAATGCGGTGTTCTTGTCTGGCAAAGAGGCCAAGGA
CGCAGATGGCAACAAACCCAAGGAACCTGGGATAACGGAGGCTTCATCGGAGATGATATCACCAAACATG
TTGCTGGTGATTATAATACCATTTAGGTGGGTTGGGTTCTTAACTAGGATCATGGCGGCAGAATCAATCA
ATTGATGTTGAACCTTCAATGTAGGGAATTCGTTCTTGATGGTTTCCTCCACAGTTTTTCTCCATAATCT
TGAAGAGGCCAAAACATTAGCTTTATCCAAGGACCAAATAGGCAATGGTGGCTCATGTTGTAGGGCCATG
AAAGCGGCCATTCTTGTGATTCTTTGCACTTCTGGAACGGTGTATTGTTCACTATCCCAAGCGACACCAT
CACCATCGTCTTCCTTTCTCTTACCAAAGTAAATACCTCCCACTAATTCTCTGACAACAACGAAGTCAGT
ACCTTTAGCAAATTGTGGCTTGATTGGAGATAAGTCTAAAAGAGAGTCGGATGCAAAGTTACATGGTCTT
AAGTTGGCGTACAATTGAAGTTCTTTACGGATTTTTAGTAAACCTTGTTCAGGTCTAACACTACCGGTAC
CCCATTTAGGACCACCCACAGCACCTAACAAAACGGCATCAGCCTTCTTGGAGGCTTCCAGCGCCTCATC
TGGAAGTGGAACACCTGTAGCATCGATAGCAGCACCACCAATTAAATGATTTTCGAAATCGAACTTGACA
TTGGAACGAACATCAGAAATAGCTTTAAGAACCTTAATGGCTTCGGCTGTGATTTCTTGACCAACGTGGT
CACCTGGCAAAACGACGATCTTCTTAGGGGCAGACATTAGAATGGTATATCCTTGAAATATATATATATA
TATTGCTGAAATGTAAAAGGTAAGAAAAGTTAGAAAGTAAGACGATTGCTAACCACCTATTGGAAAAAAC
AATAGGTCCTTAAATAATATTGTCAACTTCAAGTATTGTGATGCAAGCATTTAGTCATGAACGCTTCTCT
ATTCTATATGAAAAGCCGGTTCCGGCGCTCTCACCTTTCCTTTTTCTCCCAATTTTTCAGTTGAAAAAGG
TATATGCGTCAGGCGACCTCTGAAATTAACAAAAAATTTCCAGTCATCGAATTTGATTCTGTGCGATAGC
GCCCCTGTGTGTTCTCGTTATGTTGAGGAAAAAAATAATGGTTGCTAAGAGATTCGAACTCTTGCATCTT
ACGATACCTGAGTATTCCCACAGTTAACTGCGGTCAAGATATTTCTTGAATCAGGCGCCTTAGACCGCTC
GGCCAAACAACCAATTACTTGTTGAGAAATAGAGTATAATTATCCTATAAATATAACGTTTTTGAACACA
CATGAACAAGGAAGTACAGGACAATTGATTTTGAAGAGAATGTGGATTTTGATGTAATTGTTGGGATTCC
ATTTTTAATAAGGCAATAATATTAGGTATGTAGATATACTAGAAGTTCTCCTCGACCGGTCGATATGCGG
TGTGAAATACCGCACAGATGCGTAAGGAGAAAATACCGCATCAGGAAATTGTAAGCGTTAATATTTTGTT
AAAATTCGCGTTAAATTTTTGTTAAATCAGCTCATTTTTTAACCAATAGGCCGAAATCGGCAAAATCCCT
TATAAATCAAAAGAATAGACCGAGATAGGGT
[37 nt withheld, positions 6402-6438]
AAAGAACGTGGACTCCAACGTCAAAGG
[49 nt withheld, positions 6466-6514]
T
[91 nt withheld, positions 6516-6606]
G
[124 nt withheld, positions 6608-6731]
CCATTCGCCATTCAGGCTGCGCAACTGT
Features (pLannotate 1.2.2; 20 found; start..end, strand, type, name):
    136..154     +  promoter       T7 promoter: promoter for bacteriophage T7 RNA polymerase
    452..964     +  CDS            CWC25: CWC25_YEAST - Experimental evidence at protein level: Swiss-Prot protein existence level 1. Involved in pre-mRNA splicing. From Saccharomyces cerevisiae (strain ATCC 204508 / S288c) (Baker's yeast).
   1034..1052    -  promoter       T3 promoter: promoter for bacteriophage T3 RNA polymerase
   1097..1113    -  protein_bind   lac operator: The lac repressor binds to the lac operator to inhibit transcription in E. coli. This inhibition can be relieved by adding lactose or isopropyl-β-D-thiogalactopyranoside (IPTG). lac repressor encoded by lacI
   1121..1151    -  promoter       lac promoter: promoter for the E. coli lac operon
   1166..1187    -  protein_bind   CAP binding site: CAP binding activates transcription in the presence of cAMP. E. coli catabolite activator protein
   1200..1292    -  CDS            lacI (fragment): lac repressor; lacI; The lac repressor binds to the lac operator to inhibit transcription in E. coli. This inhibition can be relieved by adding lactose or isopropyl-β-D-thiogalactopyranoside (IPTG).
   1475..2063    -  rep_origin     ori: high-copy-number ColE1/pMB1/pBR322/pUC origin of replication
   2234..3094    -  CDS            AmpR: β-lactamase; bla; confers resistance to ampicillin, carbenicillin, and related antibiotics
   3095..3199    -  promoter       AmpR promoter: bla
   3236..3739    +  misc_feature   CEN/ARS: S. cerevisiae CEN6 centromere fused to an autonomously replicating sequence
   3808..3843    +  CDS            rop (fragment): Rop protein, which maintains plasmids at low copy number; rop
   3945..3995    +  misc_feature   bom (fragment): basis of mobility region from pBR322
   3994..4110    +  CDS            NFS1 (fragment): NFS1_YEAST - Also known as SPL1 From Saccharomyces cerevisiae (strain ATCC 204508 / S288c) (Baker's yeast).
   4473..5567    -  CDS            LEU2: 3-isopropylmalate dehydrogenase, required for leucine biosynthesis; S. cerevisiae LEU2; yeast auxotrophic marker
   5568..5975    -  promoter       LEU2 promoter: S. cerevisiae LEU2
   6115..6192    -  CDS            YO192_YEAST (fragment): Experimental evidence at protein level: Swiss-Prot protein existence level 1. From Saccharomyces cerevisiae (strain ATCC 204508 / S288c) (Baker's yeast).
   6223..6275    +  misc_feature   bom (fragment): basis of mobility region from pBR322
   6303..6731    -  rep_origin     f1 ori (sequence partly withheld): f1 bacteriophage origin of replication; arrow indicates direction of (+) strand synthesis
   6735..133     -  CDS            lacZα (fragment) (across the origin): LacZα fragment of β-galactosidase; lacZ fragment
