[The description below was written by a language model from this plasmid's Addgene catalogue record and pLannotate feature annotations shown in this document.]
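Description:
pRS315-cwc25 (aa 26-33 deleted) is a yeast–E. coli shuttle plasmid of about 6.8 kb, built on the centromeric pRS315 backbone. It carries a mutant allele of the Saccharomyces cerevisiae gene CWC25 (YNL245C), which encodes a protein involved in pre-mRNA splicing. In yeast, the CEN6 centromere fused to an autonomously replicating sequence keeps the plasmid stable at low copy, and LEU2 under its own promoter allows selection by leucine prototrophy in leu2 strains. In E. coli, the plasmid replicates from a ColE1/pUC-type origin and is selected with ampicillin through the β-lactamase gene. An f1 origin is also present, which would permit single-stranded DNA production. Short annotated fragments of rop, bom, lacI, NFS1 and another yeast ORF are backbone or LEU2-flanking remnants rather than functional parts.

The insert lies in the polylinker within the interrupted lacZα region, flanked by the T7 and T3 phage promoters and next to the lac promoter and operator. The annotated CWC25 coding sequence is untagged and lacks amino acids 26–33. The record names no yeast promoter or terminator. About 300 bp of unannotated sequence sits upstream of the coding region and could be native CWC25 flanking sequence, but this is not stated, so the basis of expression in yeast is unconfirmed.

The stated purpose is simply Cwc25 in a LEU2-marked pRS315 vector. A low-copy construct with an internal deletion like this suits expression of the mutant protein in yeast to test how the deleted segment contributes to Cwc25 function in splicing, for example in complementation or other genetic assays. The record does not describe specific experiments.
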