Addgene plasmid #111346: pRS315-cwc25 (aa 26-33 deleted)
Purpose: Cwc25 in pRS315(Leu) vector
Depositing lab: Christine Guthrie. Depositing organization: University of California, San Francisco (UCSF).
Backbone
  Vector backbone: pRS315
  Vector type: Yeast Expression
  Selectable markers: LEU2
Growth in bacteria
  Bacterial resistance: Ampicillin, 100 μg/mL
  Growth temperature: 37°C
  Growth strain: DH5alpha
  Copy number: Low Copy
Gene/Insert
  Gene/Insert name: CWC25 (alt name: YNL245C)
  Species: S. cerevisiae (budding yeast)
  Mutation: aa 26-33 deleted
  Tag / fusion protein: none
Terms and licenses: Academic/Nonprofit Terms; Industry Terms: Not Available to Industry
How to cite: pRS315-cwc25 (aa 26-33 deleted) was a gift from Christine Guthrie (Addgene plasmid # 111346 ; http://n2t.net/addgene:111346 ; RRID:Addgene_111346)
